>Addgene plasmid #212761 | pUra3-pCUP1-His7-NUbo | addgene full sequence | sequence record 420241 | Addgene NGS Result
GAACGCGGCCGCCAGCTGAAGCTTCGTACGCTGCAGGTCGACGGATCCCCGGGTTAATTAAGGCGCGCCA
GATCTTATCACGAGGCCAGCTTTTCAATTCATCATTTTTTTTTTATTCTTTTTTTTGATTTCGGTTTCCT
TGAAATTTTTTTGATTCGGTAATCTCCGAACAGAAGGAAGAACGAAGGAAGGAGCACAGACTTAGATTGG
TATATATACGCATATGTAGTGTTGAAGAAACATGAAATTGCCCAGTATTCTTAACCCAACTGCACAGAAC
AAAAACATGCAGGAAACGAAGATAAATCATGTCGAAAGCTACATATAAGGAACGTGCTGCTACTCATCCT
AGTCCTGTTGCTGCCAAGCTATTTAATATCATGCACGAAAAGCAAACAAACTTGTGTGCTTCATTGGATG
TTCGTACCACCAAGGAATTACTGGAGTTAGTTGAAGCATTAGGTCCCAAAATTTGTTTACTAAAAACACA
TGTGGATATCTTGACTGATTTTTCCATGGAGGGCACAGTTAAGCCGCTAAAGGCATTATCCGCCAAGTAC
AATTTTTTACTCTTCGAAGACAGAAAATTTGCTGACATTGGTAATACAGTCAAATTGCAGTACTCTGCGG
GTGTATACAGAATAGCAGAATGGGCAGACATTACGAATGCACACGGTGTGGTGGGCCCAGGTATTGTTAG
CGGTTTGAAGCAGGCGGCAGAAGAAGTAACAAAGGAACCTAGAGGCCTTTTGATGTTAGCAGAATTGTCA
TGCAAGGGCTCCCTATCTACTGGAGAATATACTAAGGGTACTGTTGACATTGCGAAGAGCGACAAAGATT
TTGTTATCGGCTTTATTGCTCAAAGAGACATGGGTGGAAGAGATGAAGGTTACGATTGGTTGATTATGAC
ACCCGGTGTGGGTTTAGATGACAAGGGAGACGCATTGGGTCAACAGTATAGAACCGTGGATGATGTGGTC
TCTACAGGATCTGACATTATTATTGTTGGAAGAGGACTATTTGCAAAGGGAAGGGATGCTAAGGTAGAGG
GTGAACGTTACAGAAAAGCAGGCTGGGAAGCATATTTGAGAAGATGCGGCCAGCAAAACTAAAAAACTGT
ATTATAAGTAAATGCATGTATACTAAACTCACAAATTAGAGCTTCAATTTAATTATATCAGTTATTACCC
GCCCTTTCGTGAGCTCTAGTAAGCCGATCCCATTACCGACATTTGGGCGCTATACGTGCATATGTTCATG
TATGTATCTGTATTTAAAACACTTTTGTATTATTTTTCCTCATATATGTGTATAGGTTTATACGGATGAT
TTAATTATTACTTCACCACCCTTTATTTCGGGCTGATATCTTAGCCTTGTTACTAGTTAGAAAAAGACAT
TTTTGCTGTCAGTCACTGTCAAGAGATTCTTTTGCTGGCATTTCTTCTAGAAGCAAAAAGAGCGATGCGT
CTTTTCCGCTGAACCGTTCCAGCAAAAAAGACTACCAACGCAATATGGATTGTCAGAATCATATAAAAGA
GAAGCAAATAACTCCTTGTCTTGTATCAATTGCATTATAATATCTTCTTGTTAGTGCAATATCATATAGA
AGTCATCGAAATAGATATTAAGAAAAACAAACTGTACAATCAATCAATCAATCATCACATAAATCCGGAA
TGGGCCATCATCACCATCATCACCATAGCGGCCAGATTTTCGTCAAGACTTTGACCGGTAAAACCGCAAC
ATTGGAAGTTGAATCTTCCGATACCATCGACAACGTTAAGTCGAAAATTCAAGACAAGGAAGGGATCCCT
GGGTCTGGGGCTTACCCATACGATGTTCCTGACTATGCGGGGAATGGTATCCTCTGGCATGAGATGTGGC
ATGAAGGCCTGGAAGAGGCATCTCGTTTGTACTTTGGGGAAAGGAACGTGAAAGGCATGTTTGAGGTGCT
GGAGCCCTTGCATGCTATGATGGAACGGGGCCCCCAGACTCTGAAGGAAACATCCTTTAATCAGGCCTAT
GGTCGAGATTTAATGGAGGCCCAAGAGTGGTGCAGGAAGTACATGAAATCAGGGAATGTCAAGGACCTCC
TCCAAGCCTGGGACCTCTATTATCATGTGTTCCGACGAATCTCAAAGGCGACAGAGAATTCATCGATGAT
ATCAGATCCACTAGTGGCCTATGCGGCCGCGGATCTGCCGGTCTCCCTATAGTGAGTCGTATTAATTTCG
ATAAGCCAGGTTAACCTGCATTAATGAATCGGCCAACGCGCGGGGAGAGGCGGTTTGCGTATTGGGCGCT
CTTCCGCTTCCTCGCTCACTGACTCGCTGCGCTCGGTCGTTCGGCTGCGGCGAGCGGTATCAGCTCACTC
AAAGGCGGTAATACGGTTATCCACAGAATCAGGGGATAACGCAGGAAAGAACATGTGAGCAAAAGGCCAG
CAAAAGGCCAGGAACCGTAAAAAGGCCGCGTTGCTGGCGTTTTTCCATAGGCTCCGCCCCCCTGACGAGC
ATCACAAAAATCGACGCTCAAGTCAGAGGTGGCGAAACCCGACAGGACTATAAAGATACCAGGCGTTTCC
CCCTGGAAGCTCCCTCGTGCGCTCTCCTGTTCCGACCCTGCCGCTTACCGGATACCTGTCCGCCTTTCTC
CCTTCGGGAAGCGTGGCGCTTTCTCATAGCTCACGCTGTAGGTATCTCAGTTCGGTGTAGGTCGTTCGCT
CCAAGCTGGGCTGTGTGCACGAACCCCCCGTTCAGCCCGACCGCTGCGCCTTATCCGGTAACTATCGTCT
TGAGTCCAACCCGGTAAGACACGACTTATCGCCACTGGCAGCAGCCACTGGTAACAGGATTAGCAGAGCG
AGGTATGTAGGCGGTGCTACAGAGTTCTTGAAGTGGTGGCCTAACTACGGCTACACTAGAAGAACAGTAT
TTGGTATCTGCGCTCTGCTGAAGCCAGTTACCTTCGGAAAAAGAGTTGGTAGCTCTTGATCCGGCAAACA
AACCACCGCTGGTAGCGGTGGTTTTTTTGTTTGCAAGCAGCAGATTACGCGCAGAAAAAAAGGATCTCAA
GAAGATCCTTTGATCTTTTCTACGGGGTCTGACGCTCAGTGGAACGAAAACTCACGTTAAGGGATTTTGG
TCATGAGATTATCAAAAAGGATCTTCACCTAGATCCTTTTAAATTAAAAATGAAGTTTTAAATCAATCTA
AAGTATATATGAGTAAACTTGGTCTGACAGTTACCAATGCTTAATCAGTGAGGCACCTATCTCAGCGATC
TGTCTATTTCGTTCATCCATAGTTGCCTGACTCCCCGTCGTGTAGATAACTACGATACGGGAGGGCTTAC
CATCTGGCCCCAGTGCTGCAATGATACCGCGAGACCCACGCTCACCGGCTCCAGATTTATCAGCAATAAA
CCAGCCAGCCGGAAGGGCCGAGCGCAGAAGTGGTCCTGCAACTTTATCCGCCTCCATCCAGTCTATTAAT
TGTTGCCGGGAAGCTAGAGTAAGTAGTTCGCCAGTTAATAGTTTGCGCAACGTTGTTGCCATTGCTACAG
GCATCGTGGTGTCACGCTCGTCGTTTGGTATGGCTTCATTCAGCTCCGGTTCCCAACGATCAAGGCGAGT
TACATGATCCCCCATGTTGTGCAAAAAAGCGGTTAGCTCCTTCGGTCCTCCGATCGTTGTCAGAAGTAAG
TTGGCCGCAGTGTTATCACTCATGGTTATGGCAGCACTGCATAATTCTCTTACTGTCATGCCATCCGTAA
GATGCTTTTCTGTGACTGGTGAGTACTCAACCAAGTCATTCTGAGAATAGTGTATGCGGCGACCGAGTTG
CTCTTGCCCGGCGTCAATACGGGATAATACCGCGCCACATAGCAGAACTTTAAAAGTGCTCATCATTGGA
AAACGTTCTTCGGGGCGAAAACTCTCAAGGATCTTACCGCTGTTGAGATCCAGTTCGATGTAACCCACTC
GTGCACCCAACTGATCTTCAGCATCTTTTACTTTCACCAGCGTTTCTGGGTGAGCAAAAACAGGAAGGCA
AAATGCCGCAAAAAAGGGAATAAGGGCGACACGGAAATGTTGAATACTCATACTCTTCCTTTTTCAATAT
TATTGAAGCATTTATCAGGGTTATTGTCTCATGAGCGGATACATATTTGAATGTATTTAGAAAAATAAAC
AAATAGGGGTTCCGCGCACATTTCCCCGAAAAGTGCCACCTGACGTCTAAGAAACCATTATTATCATGAC
ATTAACCTATAAAAATAGGCGTATCACGAGGCCCTTTCGTCTCGCGCGTTTCGGTGATGACGGTGAAAAC
CTCTGACACATGCAGCTCCCGGAGACGGTCACAGCTTGTCTGTAAGCGGATGCCGGGAGCAGACAAGCCC
GTCAGGGCGCGTCAGCGGGTGTTGGCGGGTGTCGGGGCTGGCTTAACTATGCGGCATCAGAGCAGATTGT
ACTGAGAGTGCACCATATGGACATATTGTCGTTAGAACGCGGCTACAATTAATACATAACCTTATGTATC
ATACACATACGATTTAGGTGACACTATA
Features (pLannotate 1.2.2; 14 found; start..end, strand, type, name):
     93..308     +  promoter       URA3 promoter: S. cerevisiae URA3
    309..1112    +  CDS            URA3: orotidine-5'-phosphate decarboxylase, required for uracil biosynthesis; S. cerevisiae URA3; yeast auxotrophic marker, counterselectable with 5-fluoroorotic acid (5-FOA)
   1383..1617    +  promoter       CUP1 promoter: S. cerevisiae CUP1; inducible metallothionein promoter, regulated by Cu2+
   1713..1820    +  CDS            ubiquitin (fragment): Saccharomyces cerevisiae ubiquitin
   1833..1861    +  CDS            3xHA (fragment): three tandem HA epitope tags
   1869..2147    +  CDS            FRB*: T2098L mutant of FKBP-rapamycin binding domain of human FRAP binds synthetic ligands such as AP21967
   2216..2234    -  promoter       T7 promoter: promoter for bacteriophage T7 RNA polymerase
   2256..2309    -  CDS            lacI (fragment): lac repressor; lacI; The lac repressor binds to the lac operator to inhibit transcription in E. coli. This inhibition can be relieved by adding lactose or isopropyl-β-D-thiogalactopyranoside (IPTG).
   2492..3080    -  rep_origin     ori: high-copy-number ColE1/pMB1/pBR322/pUC origin of replication
   3251..4111    -  CDS            AmpR: β-lactamase; bla; confers resistance to ampicillin, carbenicillin, and related antibiotics
   4112..4216    -  promoter       AmpR promoter: bla
   4311..4346    +  CDS            rop (fragment): Rop protein, which maintains plasmids at low copy number; rop
   4448..4499    +  misc_feature   bom (fragment): basis of mobility region from pBR322
   4562..2       +  promoter       SP6 promoter (across the origin): promoter for bacteriophage SP6 RNA polymerase
