[The description below was written by a language model from this plasmid's Addgene catalogue record and pLannotate feature annotations shown in this document.]
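Description:
pUra3-pCUP1-His7-NUbo is a template plasmid of about 4.6 kb, built on the pYM-N backbone, for PCR-based N-terminal tagging of genes in budding yeast. It is listed as an empty backbone with no gene insert. Rather than being maintained in yeast, it serves as a PCR template: the cassette is amplified, normally with primers carrying homology to the target locus, and integrated into the chromosome by homologous recombination immediately upstream of the chosen open reading frame. In E. coli the plasmid replicates from a high-copy ColE1/pUC-type origin and is selected with ampicillin through the AmpR (β-lactamase) gene. No yeast replication origin is annotated, which fits its role as a template. Short lacI, rop and bom fragments and the flanking T7 and SP6 promoters are backbone remnants.

The cassette begins with the S. cerevisiae URA3 gene under its own promoter, which allows selection of integrants on medium lacking uracil and counterselection with 5-FOA. It is followed by the copper-inducible CUP1 promoter, which replaces the native promoter of the targeted gene and drives expression of the tagged protein. Downstream, the annotation detects a ubiquitin fragment, a partial HA epitope sequence and FRB*, the T2098L variant of the FKBP-rapamycin binding domain. These presumably make up the "NUbo" module named in the plasmid. The His7 tag in the name is not separately annotated, and the record does not define NUbo's exact composition. The associated publication describes Ubiquiton, an inducible, linkage-specific polyubiquitylation tool, and the FRB* domain suggests chemically induced dimerisation with a partner component. The construct is therefore used to place this tag on the N-terminus of a yeast protein of interest.
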