Addgene plasmid #212761: pUra3-pCUP1-His7-NUbo
Purpose: (Empty Backbone) N-terminal PCR-based tagging with pCUP1-His7-NUbo in budding yeast with URA3 selection
Depositing lab: Helle Ulrich. Depositing organization: Institut fuer Molekulare Biologie (IMB Mainz). Publication: Ubiquiton-An inducible, linkage-specific polyubiquitylation tool. Renz C, Asimaki E, Meister C, Albanese V, Petriukov K, Krapoth NC, Wegmann S, Wollscheid HP, Wong RP, Fulzele A, Chen JX, Leon S, Ulrich HD. Mol Cell. 2024 Jan 18;84(2):386-400.e11. doi: 10.1016/j.molcel.2023.11.016. Epub 2023 Dec 15. PubMed 38103558.
Backbone
  Vector backbone: pYM-N
  Vector type: PCR-based tagging
  Selectable markers: URA3
Growth in bacteria
  Bacterial resistance: Ampicillin, 100 μg/mL
  Growth temperature: 37°C
  Growth strain: Top10
  Copy number: High Copy
Gene/Insert
  Gene/Insert name: None
Terms and licenses: Academic/Nonprofit Terms; Industry Terms: Not Available to Industry
Depositor comments: pHU5085
How to cite: pUra3-pCUP1-His7-NUbo was a gift from Helle Ulrich (Addgene plasmid # 212761 ; http://n2t.net/addgene:212761 ; RRID:Addgene_212761)
